Addgene plasmid #60854: pJDC182
Purpose: Expresses firefly luciferase
Depositing lab: Jeffrey Cirillo. Depositing organization: Texas A&M Health Science Center. Publication: Real-time bioluminescence imaging of mixed mycobacterial infections. Chang M, Anttonen KP, Cirillo SL, Francis KP, Cirillo JD. PLoS One. 2014 Sep 29;9(9):e108341. doi: 10.1371/journal.pone.0108341. eCollection 2014. PubMed 25265287.
Backbone
  Vector backbone: pJDC89
  Backbone manufacturer: JD Cirillo
  Backbone size w/o insert (bp): 4809
  Total vector size (bp): 6485
  Vector type: Bacterial Expression
  Selectable markers: Hygromycin
Growth in bacteria
  Bacterial resistance: Tetracycline, 10 μg/mL
  Growth temperature: 37°C
  Growth strain: XL1 Blue
  Copy number: Low Copy
Gene/Insert
  Gene/Insert name: Firefly luciferase (optimized for Mycobacteria) (alt name: FFLux)
  Species: Photinus pyralis (firefly)
  Insert size (bp): 1650
  Mutation: codon optimized for Mycobacteria
  GenBank ID: JQ031641
  Promoter: hsp60
  Cloning method: Restriction Enzyme; 5′ cloning site NheI (not destroyed); 3′ cloning site PacI (not destroyed)
  Sequencing primers: 5′ AGGAGGATAACATATGGAAGATGC; 3′ CAGCTTCGACTTGCCTCC
Terms and licenses: Academic/Nonprofit Terms; Industry Terms: Not Available to Industry
How to cite: pJDC182 was a gift from Jeffrey Cirillo (Addgene plasmid # 60854 ; http://n2t.net/addgene:60854 ; RRID:Addgene_60854)
