[The description below was written by a language model from this plasmid's Addgene catalogue record and pLannotate feature annotations shown in this document.]
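Description:
pJDC182 is a bacterial expression plasmid of about 6.5 kb, built on the pJDC89 backbone, that produces firefly luciferase for bioluminescence work in mycobacteria. The payload is a 1,650 bp Photinus pyralis luciferase coding sequence (FFLux), codon optimized for mycobacteria and inserted between NheI and PacI sites that remain intact. The catalogue gives hsp60 as the promoter, a strong promoter widely used for constitutive expression in mycobacteria. The automated annotation does not mark this promoter, but it does place the luciferase open reading frame on the forward strand with roughly 600 bp of unannotated sequence upstream.

For propagation in E. coli the feature table identifies a ColE1/pMB1-type origin. The annotation describes this origin class as high copy, whereas the catalogue lists the plasmid as low copy. A hygromycin phosphotransferase gene from Streptomyces hygroscopicus, followed by an rrnB T1 terminator annotated on the opposite strand, matches the hygromycin selectable marker in the record and would serve for selection in both E. coli and mycobacteria. Only a short, presumably non-functional β-lactamase fragment is present. The catalogue states tetracycline as the bacterial resistance, yet no tetracycline resistance gene is annotated; this may reflect the listed XL1 Blue growth strain rather than the plasmid, but the record does not settle the point. About 2 kb between the luciferase gene and the E. coli origin carries no annotated feature, and the record does not say whether a mycobacterial replicon or integration element lies there.

The associated publication concerns real-time bioluminescence imaging of mixed mycobacterial infections, which suggests pJDC182 is used to label mycobacteria with a luciferin-dependent light signal so they can be tracked during infection.
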