Features (pLannotate 1.2.2; 5 found; start..end, strand, type, name):
    602..2251    +  CDS            LUCI_PHOPY: Experimental evidence at protein level: Swiss-Prot protein existence level 1. Produces green light with a wavelength of 562 nm. From Photinus pyralis (Common eastern firefly) (Lampyris pyralis).
   4407..4995    -  rep_origin     ori: high-copy-number ColE1/pMB1/pBR322/pUC origin of replication
   5146..5226    -  CDS            bla(M) (fragment): β-lactamase lacking the signal sequence; bla(M); allows cytosolic expression of β-lactamase
   5337..6326    +  CDS            hyg: KHYB_STRHY - Experimental evidence at protein level: Swiss-Prot protein existence level 1. The aminoglycoside phosphotransferases achieve inactivation of their antibiotic substrates by phosphorylation. From Streptomyces hygroscopicus.
   6365..6411    -  terminator     rrnB T1 terminator: transcription terminator T1 from the E. coli rrnB gene
>Addgene plasmid #60854 | pJDC182 | depositor full sequence | sequence record 101561 | pJDC182 sequence 6486 bps
TAACGGCCGCCAGTGTGCTGGAATTCGGCTTTTGGTCGATACCAAGCCATTTCCGCTGAATATCGTGGAG
CTCACCGCCAGAATCGGTGGTTGTGGTGATGTACGTGGCGAACTCCGTTGTAGTGCTTGTGGTGGCATCC
GTGGCGCGGCCGCGGTACCAGATCTTTAAATCTAGAGGTGACCACAACGACGCGCCCGCTTTGATCGGGG
ACGTCTGCGGCCGACCATTTACGGGTCTTGTTGTCGTTGGCGGTCATGGGCCGAACATACTCACCCGGAT
CGGAGGGCCGAGGACAAGGTCGAACGAGGGGCATGACCCGGTGCGGGGCTTCTTGCACTCGGCATAGGCG
AGTGCTAAGAATAACGTTGGCACTCGCGACCGGTGAGTCGTAGGTCGGGACGGTGAGGCCAGGCCCGTCG
TCGCAGCGAGTGGCAGCGAGGACAACTTGAGCCGTCCGTCGCGGGCACTGCGCCCGGCCAGCGTAAGTAG
CGGGGTTGCCGTCACCCGGTGACCCCCGGTTTCATCCCCGATCCGGAGGAATCACTTCGCAATGGCCAAG
ACAATTGCGGATCCAGCTGCAGGCTAGCAGGAGGATAACATATGGAAGATGCGAAGAACATCAAGAAAGG
CCCAGCGCCGTTCTACCCGCTGGAGGACGGCACCGCCGGTGAACAGCTGCACAAGGCGATGAAACGCTAC
GCGTTGGTCCCCGGCACCATCGCCTTCACCGATGCGCACATCGAGGTCAACATCACCTACGCGGAATACT
TCGAGATGTCCGTGCGCCTGGCCGAGGCCATGAAGCGCTACGGGCTGAACACCAATCATCGCATCGTGGT
GTGTAGCGAAAATTCGCTGCAGTTCTTCATGCCGGTGCTGGGCGCGTTGTTCATCGGCGTGGCGGTGGCC
CCGGCGAACGACATCTACAACGAACGCGAGCTGCTGAACTCCATGAACATCTCGCAACCGACGGTGGTGT
TCGTGTCGAAGAAAGGGCTGCAGAAGATCCTGAACGTCCAGAAGAAGCTCCCAATCATTCAGAAGATCAT
TATCATGGACAGCAAGACGGATTATCAGGGCTTCCAGTCCATGTACACCTTCGTCACGTCCCACTTGCCG
CCGGGCTTTAATGAGTATGATTTCGTGCCAGAATCGTTCGATCGTGACAAGACCATCGCGTTGATCATGA
ACTCGTCGGGCTCCACCGGCCTGCCGAAGGGCGTGGCCCTCCCGCACCGGACCGCGTGCGTCCGCTTCTC
GCACGCCCGGGACCCAATCTTTGGCAATCAGATTATCCCGGACACGGCCATCTTGAGCGTCGTCCCGTTT
CATCACGGTTTCGGCATGTTCACCACCTTGGGCTACCTGATCTGTGGCTTCCGGGTCGTGCTCATGTACC
GTTTCGAGGAAGAGCTGTTCTTGCGTAGCCTGCAAGACTACAAGATCCAAAGCGCCCTGTTGGTCCCGAC
GCTGTTCTCGTTCTTCGCGAAAAGCACCTTGATCGACAAGTACGACTTGTCGAATCTGCACGAGATCGCG
TCGGGTGGTGCGCCCCTGAGCAAAGAGGTGGGCGAGGCCGTGGCGAAGCGGTTCCACCTCCCGGGTATCC
GCCAGGGATACGGCCTGACCGAGACGACGTCCGCGATCCTCATCACCCCGGAGGGCGACGACAAGCCAGG
TGCCGTGGGCAAGGTCGTGCCGTTTTTCGAAGCGAAGGTCGTGGACCTGGACACCGGAAAGACGCTGGGC
GTGAACCAGCGCGGGGAACTGTGCGTGCGCGGTCCGATGATCATGTCCGGTTATGTGAATAACCCGGAGG
CGACCAATGCGCTCATCGATAAAGATGGCTGGTTGCACTCGGGCGACATCGCCTACTGGGACGAAGATGA
GCATTTCTTCATCGTGGACCGTTTGAAGAGCCTCATCAAGTATAAGGGTTACCAGGTGGCCCCAGCGGAA
TTGGAAAGCATTCTGCTCCAGCACCCGAACATCTTCGACGCGGGAGTCGCCGGCCTCCCGGACGATGATG
CCGGCGAACTGCCAGCGGCCGTGGTCGTCCTGGAGCACGGAAAGACGATGACCGAAAAGGAGATCGTGGA
CTACGTCGCCTCGCAGGTGACCACCGCGAAAAAGCTGCGTGGCGGGGTCGTCTTTGTGGACGAAGTGCCG
AAAGGGTTGACCGGAAAGTTGGACGCCCGGAAGATCCGTGAAATCTTGATCAAAGCGAAGAAAGGAGGCA
AGTCGAAGCTGTGATTAATTAAGCATGCGGCCGGCCAGTACTCTGCAGCTGGATCCATGGATATCTAGAT
TTAAAGATCTGGTACCGCGGCCGCGCCACGGATGCCACCACAGGCACTACAACGGAGTTCGCCACGTACA
TCACCACAACCACCGATTCTGGCGGTGAGCTCCCCGATATTCAGCGGAAATGGCTTGGTATCGACCAAGA
TTCGTAGAACCCCGTCTCGTCTGGCTGGTATTCAAAACGGGCGCAACGAAACACGCAACGAGACAGGCAT
GGCCCAAACCAGAAAACTAGCGTCTACCAGGACTTTTACCTGTCCGACCCGTTGCAACGGAACCCCCCAC
GGAACCCCCGCGACACCCGCTCCCCAATTGCGTTAGAACAGCGGTGGATTGTCGGCTTCGTTGTGGGCCT
TTTGAGCCGCTTCCTGTTCTGCCGCACGCTCTTTCCTCGCCCGATAGCCGAGTCGCTTAACGGTGTCCAG
ATGCAGCCCGAAATGTTTGGCCGTTTGCGGCCAAGAGTGGCCCTCGTCGTCGTGATAGGCGCGGATGCGT
TCGCGGCGTGCAGCCTGCTCGGCGAGCCACTCGCTGCGTTCCTGCGCCACGAGCCGGACGACGTGGCGTT
CGGATAGTCCGGTGATTCGAGCGCCTTCGGCGGCGGTCACGCGCCGCTTTTTGCGGACAGTCGGCTGCCG
GTTGTAGCCGTCGCTGTAGCCGTCGCTGTAGCCGTCGCTCATAGCAATGCCTCCATGCATGGCTGACGCG
GACTTTGCGCGCCGCGCAACTGTGCTCGCCGCCGTGCGCGCTGCTGCGCCCTTCCGCGAGATGGCCGACT
GGCGCGCACTGAGTGTGGCCTCGTAGACCACGATCCCGTCCGCCCAAATGCGCGACTTGGTTGTGATCCA
ACGCCAAATGCTGTTGGCGATGGCGCGGACCTCGCTGTCCGGTAGCGGTCCGGGACACACGTCGTTGCAC
GGAAATTCGGCGTTTCGCGCGTGGCACTCGGCATAGATCGCGCGGCCGAGTCCGTCCACGTTCCGGGTCG
GCAGGTAGATCCGCATGAGGGCGGGACGATAGGCCCACAACCTGACGGAATCGAACAGTGCGCAATTCCG
CCCTAGCGGCGTCGGAGCCGCTTTGTACGTGGTCTGCTGACGCCAGCGCGGCGGTGGCATGTTCGCGCCG
AGCTCGGCCTCGATGTGGCTGAGTGTGTAGAGATCTGAGTGGAGCCATTCCGTTTCCCAGGCGATGTGGC
CGGGGTTTTTGGTCATGAGGCCTGAGTAACTGCGGTCGCCATCGACGGCGCGCCGAAGGCCTTCGGCGCA
CGCCGCCATGTATGCGAGCGGCTTACGCCGCGCGTATTCGGTGCGTGGAACAGGGGCGTTGAGTGCCCAC
ACTGCGTGTGCGTGGCCGTTGGCGCGATTGCCCACGATCGCGTTGGGCAGCGGATGGGACCCCCGGGCGC
TGAGCGCTCGGAGCGCTGCGTCTGGATGGTCTACGTCCACGACCAGCAGGTTTGCCAGCGCTGTTGGGTT
CGCCTCGATGTACCGGCGGCCTAGGGCCGACGCGCGGCTTTGGCGGTAGATCCCCTCGAGCAGATCGTCG
CTTGCCAGCGGCCAGTACGGCAGCCAGAGCTGCTCAAATTCGTCGGCGACGTGGCTCACGCTTGGTAGTA
GACCACGATTAATCACCGGTGTATGGTCCGACACGAGCTCCAAGTCAGATATTTCGCTGAGGGGCCACCC
CACAACTGCACACTCCCCCGCTCTCCCGTCGAGCCCTGGTGGTGGAACACCAGCGACAGCCGAGCACCCC
CAACCACCTGTACCAACCAGGAGGAACACATGCGTCGTTTCGAGGACGTTTCCGGGCCGCTGAGAGCCGC
TGTGGCGGCCGTACACGCCGCCTTAGACCCGTTAGACCCCCTGCCGCCTGAATGCGCGGGTACGAGCCAC
ACAGCGCCCGAACTTACGGAGCTGGTGGGCTCACGCGTGCGGCCGCACGCGTTGCGCTCGGTCGTTCGGC
TGCGGCGAGCGGTATCAGCTCACTCAAAGGCGGTAATACGGTTATCCACAGAATCAGGGGATAACGCAGG
AAAGAACATGTGAGCAAAAGGCCAGCAAAAGGCCAGGAACCGTAAAAAGGCCGCGTTGCTGGCGTTTTTC
CATAGGCTCCGCCCCCCTGACGAGCATCACAAAAATCGACGCTCAAGTCAGAGGTGGCGAAACCCGACAG
GACTATAAAGATACCAGGCGTTTCCCCCTGGAAGCTCCCTCGTGCGCTCTCCTGTTCCGACCCTGCCGCT
TACCGGATACCTGTCCGCCTTTCTCCCTTCGGGAAGCGTGGCGCTTTCTCAATGCTCACGCTGTAGGTAT
CTCAGTTCGGTGTAGGTCGTTCGCTCCAAGCTGGGCTGTGTGCACGAACCCCCCGTTCAGCCCGACCGCT
GCGCCTTATCCGGTAACTATCGTCTTGAGTCCAACCCGGTAAGACACGACTTATCGCCACTGGCAGCAGC
CACTGGTAACAGGATTAGCAGAGCGAGGTATGTAGGCGGTGCTACAGAGTTCTTGAAGTGGTGGCCTAAC
TACGGCTACACTAGAAGGACAGTATTTGGTATCTGCGCTCTGCTGAAGCCAGTTACCTTCGGAAAAAGAG
TTGGTAGCTCTTGATCCGGCAAACAAACCACCGCTGGTAGCGGTGGTTTTTTTGTTTGCAAGCAGCAGAT
TACGCGCAGAAAAAAAGGATCTCAAGAAGATCCTTTGATCTTTTCTACGGGGTCTGACGCTCAGTGGAAC
TAGAGCATGAGATTATCAAAAAGGATCTTCACCTAGATCCTTTTAAATTAAAAATGAAGTTTTAAATCAA
TCTAAAGTATATATGAGTAAACTTGGTCTGACAGTTACCAATGCTTAATCAGTGAGGCACCTATCTCAGC
GATCTGTCTATTTCGTTCATCCATAGTTGCCTGACTCCCCGACGTGGCCGACCAGCCCGTCATCGTCAAC
GCCTGACCGCGGTGCGGACAGGCCGTGTCGCGACCGGCCGTGCGGAATTAAGCCGGCCCGTACCCTGTGA
ATAGAGGTCCGCTGTGACACAAGAATCCCTGTTACTTCTCGACCGTATTGATTCGGATGATTCCTACGCG
AGCCTGCGGAACGACCAGGAATTCTGGGAGCCGCTGGCCCGCCGAGCCCTGGAGGAGCTCGGGCTGCCGG
TGCCGCCGGTGCTGCGGGTGCCCGGCGAGAGCACCAACCCCGTACTGGTCGGCGAGCCCGACCCGGTGAT
CAAGCTGTTCGGCGAGCACTGGTGCGGTCCGGAGAGCCTCGCGTCGGAGTCGGAGGCGTACGCGGTCCTG
GCGGACGCCCCGGTGCCGGTGCCCCGCCTCCTCGGCCGCGGCGAGCTGCGGCCCGGCACCGGAGCCTGGC
CGTGGCCCTACCTGGTGATGAGCCGGATGACCGGCACCACCTGGCGGTCCGCGATGGACGGCACGACCGA
CCGGAACGCGCTGCTCGCCCTGGCCCGCGAACTCGGCCGGGTGCTCGGCCGGCTGCACAGGGTGCCGCTG
ACCGGGAACACCGTGCTCACCCCCCATTCCGAGGTCTTCCCGAACTGCTGCGGGACGCCGCGCGGCGCCG
CTGAGGACCACCGCGGGTGGGGCTACCTCTGGCCCCGGCTGCTGGACCGCCTGGAGGACTGGCTGCCGGA
CGTGGACACGCTGCTGGCCGGCCGCGAACCCCGGTTCGTCCACGGCGACCTGCACGGGACCAACATCTTC
GTGGACCTGGCCGCGACCGAGGTCACCGGGATCGTCGACTTCACCGACGTCTATGCGGGAGACTCCCGCT
ACAGCCTGGTGCAACTGCATCTCAACGCCTTCCGGGGCGACCGCGAGATCCTGGCCGCGCTGCTCGACGG
GGCGCAGTGGAAGCGGACCGAGGACTTCGCCCGCGAACTGCTCGCCTTCACCTTCCTGCACGACTTCGAG
GTGTTCGAGGAGACCCCGCTGGATCTCTCCGGCTTCACCGATCCGGAGGAACTGGCGCAGTTCCTCTGGG
GGCCGCCGGACACCGCCCCCGGCGCCTGACGCCCCCTCTAGCTGATCACCGCGGCCATGATGGCATAAAA
CGAAAGGCCCAGTCTTTCGACTGAGCCTTTCGTTTTATTTGATGCCTGGCAGTCGATCGTACGCTAGTTA
ACTACGTCGACATCGATAAGCTTGGTACCGAGCTCGGATCCACTAG
