>Addgene plasmid #60854 | pJDC182 | addgene partial sequence | sequence record 101560 | oriM-F 5'-tcgttgcgtccgttttgaat-3'
GGGTTCTACGAATCTTGGTCGATACCAAGCCATTTCCGCTGAATATCGGGGAGCTCACCGCCAGAATCGG
TGGTTGTGGTGATGTACGTGGCGAACTCCGTTGTAGTGCCTGTGGTGGCATCCGTGGCGCGGCCGCGGTA
CCAGATCTTTAAATCTAGATATCCATGGATCCAGCTGCAGAGTACTGGCCGGCCGCATGCTTAATTAATC
ACAGCTTCGACTTGCCTCCTTTCTTCGCTTTGATCAAGATTTCACGGATCTTCCGGGCGTCCAACTTTCC
GGTCAACCCTTTCGGCACTTCGTCCACAAAGACGACCCCGCCACGCAGCTTTTTCGCGGTGGTCACCTGC
GAGGCGACGTAGTCCACGATCTCCTTTTCGGTCATCGTCTTTCCGTGCTCCAGGACGACCACGGCCGCTG
GCAGTTCGCCGGCATCATCGTCCGGGAGGCCGGCGACTCCCGCGTCGAAGATGTTCGGGTGCTGGAGCAG
AATGCTTTCCAATTCCGCTGGGGCCACCTGGTAACCCTTATACTTGATGAGGCTCTTCAAACGGTCCACG
ATGAAGAAATGCTCATCTTCGTCCCAGTAGGCGATGTCGCCCGAGTGCAACCAGCCATCTTTATCGATGA
GCGCATTGGTCGCCTCCGGGTTATTCACATAACCGGACATGATCATCGGACCGCGCACGCACAGTTCCCC
GCGCTGGTTCACGCCCAGCGTCTTTCCGGTGTCCAGGTCCACGACCTTCGCTTCGAAAAACGGCACGACC
TTGCCCACGGCACCTGGCTTGTCGTCGCCC
