>Addgene plasmid #60854 | pJDC182 | addgene partial sequence | sequence record 101562 | pMV306-F 5'-agaataacgttggcactcgc-3'
GCCAGGCCCGTCGTCGCAGCGAGTGGCAGCGAGGACAACTTGAGCCGTCCGTCGCGGGCACTGCGCCCGG
CCAGCGTAAGTAGCGGGGTTGCCGTCACCCGGTGACCCCCGTTTCATCCCCGATCCGGAGGAATCACTTC
GCAATGGCCAAGACAATTGCGGATCCAGCTGCAGGCTAGCAGGAGGATAACATATGGAAGATGCGAAGAA
CATCAAGAAAGGCCCAGCGCCGTTCTACCCGCTGGAGGACGGCACCGCCGGTGAACAGCTGCACAAGGCG
ATGAAACGCTACGCGTTGGTCCCCGGCACCATCGCCTTCACCGATGCGCACATCGAGGTCAACATCACCT
ACGCGGAATACTTCGAGATGTCCGTGCGCCTGGCCGAGGCCATGAAGCGCTACGGGCTGAACACCAATCA
TCGCATCGTGGTGTGTAGCGAAAATTCGCTGCAGTTCTTCATGCCGGTGCTGGGCGCGTTGTTCATCGGC
GTGGCGGTGGCCCCGGCGAACGACATCTACAACGAACGCGAGCTGCTGAACTCCATGAACATCTCGCAAC
CGACGGTGGTGTTCGTGTCGAAGAAAGGGCTGCAGAAGATCCTGAACGTCCAGAAGAAGCTCCCAATCAT
TCAGAAGATCATTATCATGGACAGCAAGACGGATTATCAGGGCTTCCAGTCCATGTACACCTTCGTCACG
TCCCACTTGCCGCCGGGCTTTAATGAGTATGATTTCGTGCCAGAATCGTTCGATCGTGACAAGACCATCG
CGTTGATCATGAACTCGTCGGGCTCCACCGGCCTGCCGAAGGGCGTGGCCCTCCCGCACCGGACCGCGTG
CGTCCGCTTCTCGCACGCCCGGGACCCAATCTTTGGCAATCAGATTATCCCGGACACGGCCATCTTGAGC
GTCGTCCCGTTTCATCACGGTTTCGGCATGTTCACCACCTTGGGCTACCTGATC
